>Addgene plasmid #14785 | Hmga2 3'UTR wt luciferase (Luc-wt) | depositor full sequence | sequence record 8157 | Author sequence
AGATCTAAATGAGTCTTCGGACCTCGCGGGGGCCGCTTAAGCGGTGGTTAGGGTTTGTCTGACGCGGGGG
GAGGGGGAAGGAACGAAACACTCTCATTCGGAGGCGGCTCGGGGTTTGGTCTTGGTGGCCACGGGCACGC
AGAAGAGCGCCGCGATCCTCTTAAGCACCCCCCCGCCCTCCGTGGAGGCGGGGGTTTGGTCGGCGGGTGG
TAACTGGCGGGCCGCTGACTCGGGCGGGTCGCGCGCCCCAGAGTGTGACCTTTTCGGTCTGCTCGCAGAC
CCCCGGGCGGCGCCGCCGCGGCGGCGACGGGCTCGCTGGGTCCTAGGCTCCATGGGGACCGTATACGTGG
ACAGGCTCTGGAGCATCCGCACGACTGCGGTGATATTACCGGAGACCTTCTGCGGGACGAGCCGGGTCAC
GCGGCTGACGCGGAGCGTCCGTTGGGCGACAAACACCAGGACGGGGCACAGGTACACTATCTTGTCACCC
GGAGGCGCGAGGGACTGCAGGAGCTTCAGGGAGTGGCGCAGCTGCTTCATCCCCGTGGCCCGTTGCTCGC
GTTTGCTGGCGGTGTCCCCGGAAGAAATATATTTGCATGTCTTTAGTTCTATGATGACACAAACCCCGCC
CAGCGTCTTGTCATTGGCGAATTCGAACACGCAGATGCAGTCGGGGCGGCGCGGTCCCAGGTCCACTTCG
CATATTAAGGTGACGCGTGTGGCCTCGAACACCGAGCGACCCTGCAGCGACCCGCTTAAAAGCTTGATTC
TTCTGACACAACAGTCTCGAACTTAAGCTGCAGAAGTTGGTCGTGAGGCACTGGGCAGGTAAGTATCAAG
GTTACAAGACAGGTTTAAGGAGACCAATAGAAACTGGGCTTGTCGAGACAGAGAAGACTCTTGCGTTTCT
GATAGGCACCTATTGGTCTTACTGACATCCACTTTGCCTTTCTCTCCACAGGTGTCCACTCCCAGTTCAA
TTACAGCTCTTAAGGCTAGAGTACTTAATACGACTCACTATAGGCTAGCCACCATGACTTCGAAAGTTTA
TGATCCAGAACAAAGGAAACGGATGATAACTGGTCCGCAGTGGTGGGCCAGATGTAAACAAATGAATGTT
CTTGATTCATTTATTAATTATTATGATTCAGAAAAACATGCAGAAAATGCTGTTATTTTTTTACATGGTA
ACGCGGCCTCTTCTTATTTATGGCGACATGTTGTGCCACATATTGAGCCAGTAGCGCGGTGTATTATACC
AGACCTTATTGGTATGGGCAAATCAGGCAAATCTGGTAATGGTTCTTATAGGTTACTTGATCATTACAAA
TATCTTACTGCATGGTTTGAACTTCTTAATTTACCAAAGAAGATCATTTTTGTCGGCCATGATTGGGGTG
CTTGTTTGGCATTTCATTATAGCTATGAGCATCAAGATAAGATCAAAGCAATAGTTCACGCTGAAAGTGT
AGTAGATGTGATTGAATCATGGGATGAATGGCCTGATATTGAAGAAGATATTGCGTTGATCAAATCTGAA
GAAGGAGAAAAAATGGTTTTGGAGAATAACTTCTTCGTGGAAACCATGTTGCCATCAAAAATCATGAGAA
AGTTAGAACCAGAAGAATTTGCAGCATATCTTGAACCATTCAAAGAGAAAGGTGAAGTTCGTCGTCCAAC
ATTATCATGGCCTCGTGAAATCCCGTTAGTAAAAGGTGGTAAACCTGACGTTGTACAAATTGTTAGGAAT
TATAATGCTTATCTACGTGCAAGTGATGATTTACCAAAAATGTTTATTGAATCGGACCCAGGATTCTTTT
CCAATGCTATTGTTGAAGGTGCCAAGAAGTTTCCTAATACTGAATTTGTCAAAGTAAAAGGTCTTCATTT
TTCGCAAGAAGATGCACCTGATGAAATGGGAAAATATATCAAATCGTTCGTTGAGCGAGTTCTCAAAAAT
GAACAATAATTCTAGGAGCTCTATACCGGTCTCGATATCACTACTAGTGTTCTAGAGGGGCGCCGACATT
CAATTTCTACCTCAGCATCAGTTGGATCTTTTGAAGGGAGAAGACACTGCAGTGACCAGTTATTCTTAAC
TGCCACGGTCTTTCTACTTCCTGCGGGGTGGGGCGGGGGCGGGGCTGGGCGAGGGGCGGGGCCGGGGTGG
GCGAAATCGCATAACCTTGAGAAGGACTATATTAATCACTTTGTAATCCCTTCACAGTCCCAGGTTTAGT
GAAAAACTGCTGTAAACACGGGGGACACAGTTTAACAATGCAACTTTTAATGACTGTTTTCTTTTTCCTT
AACTTACTAATAGTTTGTGGATCTGATAAGCAAGGGTGTGTGGTTGAAGAAAACCTCTGTGGTGGGCTTA
ATCAGTCACTACATGCAAACCCTAAACCGGCACCCTGGTGACCGGGGGCATTCGTATAAGAAAAGCATTG
TGTGTGACTCTGTGTCCACTCAGATGCCACCCCCACCATGATCATAGAAAATCTGCTTAGGACACCAAAG
ATGAGAACTAGACACTACTCTCCTTTCTTTGTGTATAATCTTGTAGACACTTACTTGATTTTTTTTTCTT
TTTTTACTTTTCAATTCTGAATGAGACAAAATGCTGGTGTATCTTTTCATACAGCTAGCAAACCAGAATA
GGTTATGCTCGTTTTTTGCTTTGTTTTGTTTTTCAAAAAGGGAAGTAAACGAGAACCGTTGACTCCTCCA
TTTATGGACTCATACACAGCAGCAGGAGTGATAAGCCCACAAGCTCTCTTTCCCGCCTCGGGAAATCTAC
ACAGCCAAAAGCCACTTAGCCATAAATGACACTTGTCAGCCTTGAAGCATCGGAGATAACTAGCTGAGTA
AAATGATCCTGTTTTGGAATTTAATGAAAAGGTTAACAGTACCCAATGAACCCACCCAAGTGATGACATG
GGAGGAGCGAAACCGAAATCTCTTTTGCTATATAAAGGACACTATTTTTTAAAAAAAAATAATAAAAACA
GCTCCCGCTCTCTGTCCTCTCTCCCTCCCTTCTCTCCCTCGCCTCTCTCTCCTCTCTATATTCCCTGTTC
TTCATTGTGTACCAGTGTCCGTGAAAGACCGCAGTACCACTTACCTCAGATGAAGCCTGCGTGTTACATC
CTGTAACACCTTTCATTTTGACATAAGATGGCTAGCCGAGGTGCATTATCTTGGTTCGGACTGCCATCTC
TGCATTCACGCTGCACTTTTAGCCAGAGATGCAATAATCCCCACTCCTCAATACTACCTCTGAATGCTAC
AGTGAATTTACAGCCCTGCACTTGTTACACGCTGCTAGACACAAGCCCTGCAAGAGAAAGGAAAAAAAAA
AGCCCACCAAAACCAAACCAAACCTTACTGGGTCGGCATCTCAGCCATCCCCAGTTCTCGACCATTCTTC
TCTGTACTCTTACTCCGTCTCAGCAGGCTATGCATGTTTCTATGACTTTTTTTTTTTTTAATTAAAATGT
TACAAATGCTTGTGGCAGCTTTCCTGCTAGATTGTTACATTAATTTGAAACAGTTTTGAGTCAAGTTGCT
CCTAGGTTCTTAAGGAGAATTTTTTTTTCAGTGACACTACTTTGTATCACACACACACATCTGTAGTGTT
CAAATATAAGTCTCCAAGTTTGTACCTCAAATGAATTATTGAAACAAATGGACTTCCTGATTTGCAAGGA
ACTACCTCCACACTTCCAAAGGAACGAACTTGCAGCCTATATCACTCATTGATTTCCTTCCCCCATGTTT
GAAGGAGCTCAAACCTCACCTCTCCCTCATTGAAACATTTTTTTTGGTAAAAGACACTTGATAGAAACAC
AATTTTTTTACATACTTTTGCAAAAATAAATGAATTAAAATCAAGCCAACCTTCAAAGAAACTTGAAATT
TTGCTACAACCAGCTCAGCCTTTTGCCTAATGCAATGAAAAAGGAAAAAAATAGATTTCTAAGATTTGTT
GCCTAGAAGAATATGCTTGACCGATATTTTTTCATGTATTTTACACAATGTGATTTTTGTAAAAAAATGT
CTCAAGCAGATTTGTTTTGGACGCTTCTTGTGTAGAGTTTCTATGCCTTTCTCTCCTATTAAGTGTGCTG
ACTTTCCAGAGTGTTACCCACTGGGCCAGGAGGTAGTTTCTCATAGTGGCTTGTGTCAGTATAAGTTAAT
ACTGAAGCCAAATGAAACAAACAAACAACCATGTCTCTTCCAGCTGTTTTCAGGGAGGTTACTTCAAAGG
CCACGTGCCGCTCTGAGACTGGCAGATGGCTCACTGTTGTGAGTCGCCAAAGGAGCTATGGAGAGATTAA
AATTCAACATGACTGTTAACAATGCATTAAATAATCAAATAAACAGTGGCTTATAAATATCAGATTCTCA
TTCCGGGTCTTCGGATGGGCCTTACAGAAACCTCATTTTGGCCAGCTCATAAAAACTGAAGCAGCTTCTC
GTGTTGGCCAGACTCGGCACACCGAGCAATTTCCATCTCTGATGAAGTTATTCCTTATTTCCTGTATGTT
GTACAATCAAAACACACTACTACCTCTTAAGTCCCAGTATACCTCATTTTTCATACTGAAAAAAAAGAAA
AAAAAGAGAAAAAAAAAGGCTTGTGTCCAATGGAACAGTGAGAACATCATAAAATTTTTATATATATAGT
TTATTTTTGTGGGAGATAAATTTTATAAGACTGTTTTTTACTGTTGTTGGTCACAGCTAAGTAAGACTGG
ACATCTAACTTCTCTACCATTTCTGCAAGCTAAGTATGTTTGCAGGAGAAACTTATCAAGACGATTAACT
GCATCCAACTTTCTCCCCGTTCCTTTGTGTGCCCTCTGACTGCGGCCGCTTCGAGCAGACATGATAAGAT
ACATTGATGAGTTTGGACAAACCACAACTAGAATGCAGTGAAAAAAATGCTTTATTTGTGAAATTTGTGA
TGCTATTGCTTTATTTGTAACCATTATAAGCTGCAATAAACAAGTTAACAACAACAATTGCATTCATTTT
ATGTTTCAGGTTCAGGGGGAGGTGTGGGAGGTTTTTTAAAGCAAGTAAAACCTCTACAAATGTGGTAAAA
TCGATAAGGATCCAGGTGGCACTTTTCGGGGAAATGTGCGCGGAACCCCTATTTGTTTATTTTTCTAAAT
ACATTCAAATATGTATCCGCTCATGAGACAATAACCCTGATAAATGCTTCAATAATATTGAAAAAGGAAG
AGTATGAGTATTCAACATTTCCGTGTCGCCCTTATTCCCTTTTTTGCGGCATTTTGCCTTCCTGTTTTTG
CTCACCCAGAAACGCTGGTGAAAGTAAAAGATGCTGAAGATCAGTTGGGTGCACGAGTGGGTTACATCGA
ACTGGATCTCAACAGCGGTAAGATCCTTGAGAGTTTTCGCCCCGAAGAACGTTTTCCAATGATGAGCACT
TTTAAAGTTCTGCTATGTGGCGCGGTATTATCCCGTATTGACGCCGGGCAAGAGCAACTCGGTCGCCGCA
TACACTATTCTCAGAATGACTTGGTTGAGTACTCACCAGTCACAGAAAAGCATCTTACGGATGGCATGAC
AGTAAGAGAATTATGCAGTGCTGCCATAACCATGAGTGATAACACTGCGGCCAACTTACTTCTGACAACG
ATCGGAGGACCGAAGGAGCTAACCGCTTTTTTGCACAACATGGGGGATCATGTAACTCGCCTTGATCGTT
GGGAACCGGAGCTGAATGAAGCCATACCAAACGACGAGCGTGACACCACGATGCCTGTAGCAATGGCAAC
AACGTTGCGCAAACTATTAACTGGCGAACTACTTACTCTAGCTTCCCGGCAACAATTAATAGACTGGATG
GAGGCGGATAAAGTTGCAGGACCACTTCTGCGCTCGGCCCTTCCGGCTGGCTGGTTTATTGCTGATAAAT
CTGGAGCCGGTGAGCGTGGGTCTCGCGGTATCATTGCAGCACTGGGGCCAGATGGTAAGCCCTCCCGTAT
CGTAGTTATCTACACGACGGGGAGTCAGGCAACTATGGATGAACGAAATAGACAGATCGCTGAGATAGGT
GCCTCACTGATTAAGCATTGGTAACTGTCAGACCAAGTTTACTCATATATACTTTAGATTGATTTAAAAC
TTCATTTTTAATTTAAAAGGATCTAGGTGAAGATCCTTTTTGATAATCTCATGACCAAAATCCCTTAACG
TGAGTTTTCGTTCCACTGAGCGTCAGACCCCGTAGAAAAGATCAAAGGATCTTCTTGAGATCCTTTTTTT
CTGCGCGTAATCTGCTGCTTGCAAACAAAAAAACCACCGCTACCAGCGGTGGTTTGTTTGCCGGATCAAG
AGCTACCAACTCTTTTTCCGAAGGTAACTGGCTTCAGCAGAGCGCAGATACCAAATACTGTTCTTCTAGT
GTAGCCGTAGTTAGGCCACCACTTCAAGAACTCTGTAGCACCGCCTACATACCTCGCTCTGCTAATCCTG
TTACCAGTGGCTGCTGCCAGTGGCGATAAGTCGTGTCTTACCGGGTTGGACTCAAGACGATAGTTACCGG
ATAAGGCGCAGCGGTCGGGCTGAACGGGGGGTTCGTGCACACAGCCCAGCTTGGAGCGAACGACCTACAC
CGAACTGAGATACCTACAGCGTGAGCTATGAGAAAGCGCCACGCTTCCCGAAGGGAGAAAGGCGGACAGG
TATCCGGTAAGCGGCAGGGTCGGAACAGGAGAGCGCACGAGGGAGCTTCCAGGGGGAAACGCCTGGTATC
TTTATAGTCCTGTCGGGTTTCGCCACCTCTGACTTGAGCGTCGATTTTTGTGATGCTCGTCAGGGGGGCG
GAGCCTATGGAAAAACGCCAGCAACGCGGCCTTTTTACGGTTCCTGGCCTTTTGCTGGCCTTTTGCTCAC
ATGGCTCGAC
Features (pLannotate 1.2.2; 10 found; start..end, strand, type, name):
      8..759     +  promoter       HSV TK promoter: herpes simplex virus thymidine kinase promoter
    829..961     +  intron         chimeric intron: chimera between introns from human β-globin and immunoglobulin heavy chain genes
   1006..1024    +  promoter       T7 promoter: promoter for bacteriophage T7 RNA polymerase
   1034..1969    +  CDS            Rluc: luciferase from the anthozoan coelenterate Renilla reniformis (sea pansy)
   2136..2162    +  promoter       chicken β-actin promoter (fragment): No description available
   4895..5016    -  polyA_signal   SV40 poly(A) signal: SV40 polyadenylation signal
   5039..5107    -  CDS            large T antigen (fragment): large T antigen from SV40 (simian virus 40)
   5149..5253    +  promoter       AmpR promoter: bla
   5254..6114    +  CDS            AmpR: β-lactamase; bla; confers resistance to ampicillin, carbenicillin, and related antibiotics
   6285..6873    +  rep_origin     ori: high-copy-number ColE1/pMB1/pBR322/pUC origin of replication
