[The description below was written by a language model from this plasmid's Addgene catalogue record and pLannotate feature annotations shown in this document.]
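Description:
Hmga2 3'UTR wt luciferase (Luc-wt) is a mammalian-expression luciferase reporter built on the pIS1 backbone, in which the wild-type 3' untranslated region of mouse Hmga2 (about 3 kb, from a mouse cDNA) sits downstream of a Renilla luciferase coding sequence. The plasmid totals roughly 6.9 kb and is propagated in E. coli at high copy from a ColE1/pUC-type origin, with β-lactamase (AmpR) under its own promoter providing ampicillin selection. No mammalian selection marker is annotated, consistent with use in transient transfection.

The reporter unit is driven by the herpes simplex virus thymidine kinase promoter, a constitutive promoter of modest strength, followed by a chimeric β-globin/immunoglobulin intron that improves transcript processing and expression. A T7 promoter lies just upstream of the Rluc open reading frame and would allow in vitro transcription. The UTR was inserted between the XbaI and NotI sites after the luciferase stop codon, so although the record lists luciferase as an N-terminal "tag", the insert acts as an untranslated regulatory region rather than a protein fusion. An SV40 polyadenylation signal is annotated after the insert, although on the reverse strand. The short "chicken β-actin promoter" hit falls within the UTR region and is probably an incidental sequence match.

The Hmga2 3' UTR contains multiple sites complementary to the let-7 microRNA, so Renilla output reports let-7-mediated repression acting through this UTR. This wild-type construct is meant to be compared with companion reporters in which the let-7 sites were disrupted by point substitutions at the positions pairing with miRNA nucleotides 3 and 5.
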