Addgene plasmid #14785: Hmga2 3'UTR wt luciferase (Luc-wt)
Depositing lab: David Bartel. Depositing organization: Whitehead Institute for Biomedical Research. Publication: Disrupting the pairing between let-7 and Hmga2 enhances oncogenic transformation. Mayr C, Hemann MT, Bartel DP. Science. 2007 Mar 16. 315(5818):1576-9. 10.1126/science.1137999 PubMed 17322030.
Backbone
  Vector backbone: pIS1
  Backbone manufacturer: Available from Addgene (#12179)
  Backbone size w/o insert (bp): 4000
  Vector type: Mammalian Expression, Luciferase
Growth in bacteria
  Bacterial resistance: Ampicillin, 100 μg/mL
  Growth temperature: 37°C
  Growth strain: DH5alpha
  Copy number: High Copy
Gene/Insert
  Gene/Insert name: Luc-wt (alt name: HMGA2)
  Species: M. musculus (mouse)
  Insert size (bp): 3000
  GenBank ID: BC052158
  Entrez Gene: Hmga2 (a.k.a. 9430083A20Rik, HMGI-C, Hmgic, pg, pygmy)
  Tag / fusion protein: luciferase (N terminal on backbone)
  Cloning method: Restriction Enzyme; 5′ cloning site XbaI (not destroyed); 3′ cloning site NotI (not destroyed)
  Sequencing primers: 5′ N/A; 3′ EBV rev primer
Terms and licenses: Academic/Nonprofit Terms; Industry Terms: Not Available to Industry
Depositor comments: The 3' UTR of the mouse Hmga2 cDNA (BC052158) was subcloned into pCR2.1-TOPO (Invitrogen) for site-directed mutagenesis. To disrupt each let-7 complementary site, the nucleotides that paired to nucleotides 3 and 5 of the miRNA were substituted (see Author's map), using the Quikchange site-directed mutagenesis kit (Stratagene). To construct the Renilla luciferase reporters, wild-type and mutant Hmga2 3' UTRs were amplified (PCR primers, 5'-GCGTCTCGAGGGGCGCCGACATTC and 5'GGCGCGGCCGCAGTCAGAGGGCACAC) and cloned into the XbaI and NotI sites of pIS1.
How to cite: Hmga2 3'UTR wt luciferase (Luc-wt) was a gift from David Bartel (Addgene plasmid # 14785 ; http://n2t.net/addgene:14785 ; RRID:Addgene_14785)
