>Addgene plasmid #14785 | Hmga2 3'UTR wt luciferase (Luc-wt) | addgene partial sequence | sequence record 21279 | EBV-rev 5'-GTGGTTTGTCCAAACTCATC-3'
GCGGCCGCAGTCAGAGGGCACACAAAGGAACGGGGAGAAAGTTGGATGCAGTTAATCGTCTTGATAAGTT
TCTCCTGCAAACATACTTAGCTTGCAGAAATGGTAGAGAAGTTAGATGTCCAGTCTTACTTAGCTGTGAC
CAACAACAGTAAAAAACAGTCTTATAAAATTTATCTCCCACAAAAATAAACTATATATATAAAAATTTTA
TGATGTTCTCACTGTTCCATTGGACACAAGCCTTTTTTTTTCTCTTTTTTTTCTTTTTTTTCAGTATGAA
AAATGAGGTATACTGGGACTTAAGAGGTAGTAGTGTGTTTTGATTGTACAACATACAGGAAATAAGGAAT
AACTTCATCAGAGATGGAAATTGCTCGGTGTGCCGAGTCTGGCCAACACGAGAAGCTGCTTCAGTTTTTA
TGAGCTGGCCAAAATGAGGTTTCTGTAAGGCCCATCCGAAGACCCGGAATGAGAATCTGATATTTATAAG
CCACTGTTTATTTGATTATTTAATGCATTGTTAACAGTCATGTTGAATTTTAATCTCTCCATAGCTCCTT
TGGCGACTCACAACAGTGAGCCATCTGCCAGTCTCAAAGCGGCACGTGGCCTTTGAAGTAACCTCCC
